Addgene plasmid #25175: ITSN2 (3JZY)
Purpose: Bacterial expression for structure determination; may not be full ORF
Depositing lab: Cheryl Arrowsmith. Depositing organization: University of Toronto.
Backbone
  Vector backbone: pET28-MHL
  Backbone manufacturer: SGC
  Backbone size w/o insert (bp): 7325
  Vector type: Bacterial Expression
Growth in bacteria
  Bacterial resistance: Kanamycin, 50 μg/mL
  Growth temperature: 37°C
  Growth strain: DH5alpha
  Copy number: Low Copy
Gene/Insert
  Gene/Insert name: ITSN2:D1174-E1665 (alt names: PDB: 3JZY; intersectin 2, C2 domain)
  Species: H. sapiens (human)
  Insert size (bp): 1476
  Mutation: Contains amino acids D1174-E1665
  Entrez Gene: ITSN2 (a.k.a. PRO2015, SH3D1B, SH3P18, SWA, SWAP)
  Tag / fusion protein: His (N terminal on insert)
  Cloning method: Restriction Enzyme
  Sequencing primers: 5′ T7; 3′ T7-term
Terms and licenses: Academic/Nonprofit Terms; Industry Terms: Not Available to Industry
Depositor comments: PDB: 3JZY. http://www.thesgc.org/structures/3JZY/
How to cite: ITSN2 (3JZY) was a gift from Cheryl Arrowsmith (Addgene plasmid # 25175 ; http://n2t.net/addgene:25175 ; RRID:Addgene_25175)
