[The description below was written by a language model from this plasmid's Addgene catalogue record.]
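Description:
ITSN2 (3JZY) is a bacterial expression plasmid built on the pET28-MHL backbone, a pET28-derived vector from a structural genomics programme. It is propagated in E. coli as a low-copy plasmid under kanamycin selection. The record lists the backbone at 7325 bp without the insert. It gives no feature table, so the origin of replication and regulatory elements are not itemised. The listed sequencing primers are T7 and T7-term, which is consistent with the insert sitting between a T7 promoter and T7 terminator, as is usual for pET vectors. In that arrangement, expression depends on a host strain that supplies T7 RNA polymerase.

The payload is a 1476 bp fragment of human intersectin 2 (ITSN2) encoding residues D1174 to E1665. It was inserted by restriction enzyme cloning and carries an N-terminal His tag, which allows purification by immobilised metal affinity chromatography. This is a truncated construct rather than the full open reading frame. The alternative name in the record refers to the C2 domain of intersectin 2, but the record does not otherwise annotate the domain content of the 492-residue segment.

The stated purpose is recombinant protein production in bacteria for structure determination, and the construct is linked to a deposited Protein Data Bank structure, entry 3JZY. It therefore suits users who want to produce this C-terminal region of ITSN2 for crystallography or for biophysical and biochemical studies. The record notes that distribution is limited to academic and nonprofit users.
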