>Addgene plasmid #25175 | ITSN2 (3JZY) | depositor partial sequence | sequence record 11649 | Author sequence
GACACAATGCAGCCAATTGAGAGGAAAAGACAGGGCTATATTCATGAGCTGATTCAGACCGAAGAGCGGT
ACATGGCTGACCTTCAGCTCGTCGTCGAGGTTTTTCAGAAACGCATGGCAGAGTCAGGCTTTCTCACTGA
AGGGGAGATGGCCCTGATTTTTGTTAACTGGAAGGAGCTCATCATGTCCAACACAAAGCTGCTGAAGGCT
TTGCGGGTGCGGAAGAAGACCGGGGGCGAGAAGATGCCGGTGCAGATGATTGGGGACATCCTGGCCGCTG
AGCTGTCCCACATGCAGGCTTACATCAGGTTCTGCAGCTGCCAGCTTAATGGAGCAGCTCTGTTACAGCA
GAAGACAGATGAAGACACAGATTTCAAAGAATTTTTAAAGAAGCTGGCATCTGACCCGCGGTGTAAAGGA
ATGCCCCTCTCCAGCTTCCTGCTGAAACCCATGCAGAGGATCACCCGCTACCCACTGCTCATCAGAAGTA
TTCTGGAGAACACCCCGGAGAGCCATGCAGACCATTCCTCCCTAAAGCTGGCCCTCGAGCGGGCAGAGGA
GCTGTGCTCTCAAGTGAATGAGGGAGTTCGGGAGAAGGAAAACTCGGACCGACTGGAGTGGATCCAGGCG
CACGTGCAGTGTGAAGGCCTCGCGGAGCAACTTATTTTCAACTCTCTCACCAACTGCCTGGGGCCCCGGA
AGCTCTTACACAGTGGGAAATTATACAAGACCAAGAGCAACAAGGAACTGCACGGATTCCTCTTCAATGA
CTTCCTGCTTCTTACCTACATGGTCAAGCAGTTTGCTGTTTCCTCTGGCTCTGAGAAACTTTTCAGCTCG
AAGTCCAATGCTCAATTCAAAATGTATAAAACGCCCATTTTCCTGAATGAAGTCTTGGTGAAACTGCCCA
CAGACCCTTCCAGCGATGAGCCTGTCTTCCACATTTCCCACATTGATCGGGTCTACACCCTCCGAACAGA
CAACATTAATGAGAGGACCGCCTGGGTGCAGAAGATCAAGGCGGCGTCTGAGCAGTACATCGACACCGAG
AAGAAGCAGCGTGAGAAAGCTTACCAAGCCCGCTCCCAAAAGACTTCAGGCATTGGGCGCCTGATGGTGC
ATGTCATTGAAGCTACAGAATTAAAAGCCTGCAAACCAAATGGAAAGAGCAACCCATACTGTGAAATCAG
CATGGGCTCCCAGAGCTACACCACCAGGACCATCCAGGACACACTCAATCCCAAGTGGAATTTTAACTGC
CAGTTCTTTATTAAGGATCTCTACCAAGACGTGCTGTGTCTCACCCTGTTTGACAGAGACCAGTTTTCAC
CAGATGATTTCCTGGGTCGTACTGAAATTCCAGTGGCAAAAATTCGAACAGAACAGGAAAGCAAAGGCCC
TATGACCCGCCGACTGCTGCTGCATGAGGTCCCCACCGGGGAGGTCTGGGTCCGTTTTGACCTGCAGCTT
TTTGAG
