>Addgene plasmid #25175 | ITSN2 (3JZY) | addgene partial sequence | sequence record 31253 | 25175 with T7
TGAAATATTTTGTTTACTTTAGAAGGAGATATACCATGCATCATCATCATCATCACAGCAGCGGCAGAGA
AAACTTGTATTTCCAGGGCGACACAATGCAGCCAATTGAGAGGAAAAGACAGGGCTATATTCATGAGCTG
ATTCAGACCGAAGAGCGGTACATGGCTGACCTTCAGCTCGTCGTCGAGGTTTTTCAGAAACGCATGGCAG
AGTCAGGCTTTCTCACTGAAGGGGAGATGGCCCTGATTTTTGTTAACTGGAAGGAGCTCATCATGTCCAA
CACAAAGCTGCTGAAGGCTTTGCGGGTGCGGAAGAAGACCGGGGGCGAGAAGATGCCGGTGCAGATGATT
GGGGACATCCTGGCCGCTGAGCTGTCCCACATGCAGGCTTACATCAGGTTCTGCAGCTGCCAGCTTAATG
GAGCAGCTCTGTTACAGCAGAAGACAGATGAAGACACAGATTTCAAAGAATTTTTAAAGAAGCTGGCATC
TGACCCGCGGTGTAAAGGAATGCCCCTCTCCAGCTTCCTGCTGAAACCCATGCAGAGGATCACCCGCTAC
CCACTGCTCATCAGAAGTATTCTGGAGAACACCCCGGAGAGCCATGCAGACCATTCCTCCCTAAAGCTGG
CCCTCGAGCGGGCAGAGGAGCTGTGCTCTCAAGTGAATGAGGGAGTTCGGGAGAAGGAAAACTCGGACCG
ACTGGAGTGGATCCAGGCGCACGTGCAGTGTGAAGGCCTCGCGGAGCAACTTATTTTCAACTCTCTCACC
AACTGCCTGGGGCCCCGGAAGCTCTTACACAGTGGGAAATTATACAAGACCAAGAGCAAC
